Addgene plasmid #75381: pHAGE-TO-dCas9
Purpose: dCas9
Depositing lab: Thoru Pederson. Depositing organization: University of Massachusetts, Worcester. Publication: Multiplexed labeling of genomic loci with dCas9 and engineered sgRNAs using CRISPRainbow. Ma H, Tu LC, Naseri A, Huisman M, Zhang S, Grunwald D, Pederson T. Nat Biotechnol. 2016 Apr 18. doi: 10.1038/nbt.3526. PubMed 27088723.
Backbone
  Vector backbone: pHAGE-DEST
  Backbone size w/o insert (bp): 6000
  Total vector size (bp): 10829
  Vector type: Mammalian Expression, Lentiviral
Growth in bacteria
  Bacterial resistance: Ampicillin, 100 μg/mL
  Growth temperature: 37°C
  Growth strain: NEB Stable
  Copy number: High Copy
Gene/Insert
  Gene/Insert name: Sp dCas9
  Species: Synthetic
  Insert size (bp): 4101
  Promoter: CMV-TO
  Tag / fusion protein: no
  Cloning method: Restriction Enzyme; 5′ cloning site EcoR I (not destroyed); 3′ cloning site Xba I (not destroyed)
  Sequencing primers: 5′ cgaaggaatagaagaagaaggtgga; 3′ CCAAAGGGAGATCCGACTCG
Terms and licenses: Academic/Nonprofit Terms; Industry Terms: Not Available to Industry
Depositor comments: Want all of the CRISPRainbow constructs? Request the set here: https://www.addgene.org/kits/pederson-crisprainbow/
How to cite: pHAGE-TO-dCas9 was a gift from Thoru Pederson (Addgene plasmid # 75381 ; http://n2t.net/addgene:75381 ; RRID:Addgene_75381)
