[The description below was written by a language model from this plasmid's Addgene catalogue record and pLannotate feature annotations shown in this document.]
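Description:
pHAGE-TO-dCas9 is a lentiviral mammalian expression plasmid built on the pHAGE-DEST backbone, about 10.8 kb in total, that carries a nuclease-dead Streptococcus pyogenes Cas9 (Sp dCas9, roughly 4.1 kb, recorded as synthetic and untagged). It is propagated in E. coli through a high-copy ColE1/pUC-type origin and selected with ampicillin via the β-lactamase gene. The annotation also picks up small backbone remnants (lac promoter/operator and lacI fragments, partial SV40 origin and poly(A) signal) that appear to be cloning vestiges rather than functional parts of the payload.

The transfer cassette is framed by a truncated HIV-1 5' LTR and a ΔU3 self-inactivating 3' LTR. It contains the Ψ packaging signal with a gag fragment, the Rev response element for Rev-dependent export of the genomic RNA, and the cPPT/CTS element that aids nuclear import during transduction. Packaging functions must therefore be supplied in trans.

Inside this frame, the CMV enhancer and promoter are followed by short tet operator matches, which the automated annotation labels as PLtetO-1 and TRE3GV fragments. This corresponds to the recorded "CMV-TO" promoter, a CMV promoter that a Tet repressor can silence and tetracycline-class inducers can relieve in cells expressing the repressor. The dCas9 coding region sits between EcoRI and XbaI sites and is followed by a WPRE to enhance transcript stability and expression. The feature table labels the gene as wild-type Cas9 and does not show the inactivating mutations, which are known only from the catalogue entry.

No mammalian selection marker or fluorescent reporter is annotated. The plasmid belongs to the CRISPRainbow set, in which dCas9 is paired with engineered sgRNAs for multiplexed labeling of genomic loci.
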