Features (pLannotate 1.2.2; 26 found; start..end, strand, type, name):
    377..634     +  LTR            5' LTR (truncated): truncated 5' long terminal repeat (LTR) from HIV-1
    681..806     +  misc_feature   HIV-1 Ψ: packaging signal of human immunodeficiency virus type 1
    790..1128    +  CDS            HIV-1 gag (fragment): gag protein from human immunodeficiency virus 1; gag
   1303..1536    +  misc_feature   RRE: The Rev response element (RRE) of HIV-1 allows for Rev-dependent mRNA export from the nucleus to the cytoplasm.
   1913..2013    +  CDS            Rev (fragment): human immunodeficiency virus 1 (HIV-1) Rev protein; rev; enhances nuclear export of unspliced and incompletely spliced viral mRNAs
   2058..2175    +  misc_feature   cPPT/CTS: central polypurine tract and central termination sequence of HIV-1
   2299..2602    +  enhancer       CMV enhancer: human cytomegalovirus immediate early enhancer
   2603..2806    +  promoter       CMV promoter: human cytomegalovirus (CMV) immediate early promoter
   2808..2827    +  promoter       PLtetO-1 promoter (fragment): modified phage lambda PL promoter with tet operator sites (Lutz and Bujard, 1997)
   2829..2848    +  promoter       PLtetO-1 promoter (fragment): modified phage lambda PL promoter with tet operator sites (Lutz and Bujard, 1997)
   2856..2889    +  promoter       TRE3GV promoter (fragment): 3rd-generation Tet-responsive promoter that can be activated by binding of Tet-On® 3G, optimized for retroviral and lentiviral vectors
   3025..7125    +  CDS            Cas9: Cas9 (Csn1) endonuclease from the Streptococcus pyogenes Type II CRISPR/Cas system generates RNA-guided double strand breaks in DNA
   7225..7813    +  misc_feature   WPRE: woodchuck hepatitis virus posttranscriptional regulatory element
   7821..7886    +  CDS            nef (fragment): NEF_HV1Z2 - Experimental evidence at protein level: Swiss-Prot protein existence level 1. Extracellular Nef protein targets CD4(+) T-lymphocytes for apoptosis by interacting with CXCR4 surface receptors. From Human immunodeficiency virus type 1 group M subtype D (isolate Z2/CDC-Z34) (HIV-1).
   7888..8121    +  LTR            3' LTR (ΔU3): self-inactivating 3' long terminal repeat (LTR) from HIV-1
   8326..8430    +  promoter       AmpR promoter: bla
   8431..9291    +  CDS            AmpR: β-lactamase; bla; confers resistance to ampicillin, carbenicillin, and related antibiotics
   9462..10050   +  rep_origin     ori: high-copy-number ColE1/pMB1/pBR322/pUC origin of replication
  10233..10287   +  CDS            lacI (fragment): lac repressor; lacI; The lac repressor binds to the lac operator to inhibit transcription in E. coli. This inhibition can be relieved by adding lactose or isopropyl-β-D-thiogalactopyranoside (IPTG).
  10293..10386   +  rep_origin     SV40 ori (fragment): SV40 origin of replication
  10411..10448   +  CDS            lacI (fragment): lac repressor; lacI; The lac repressor binds to the lac operator to inhibit transcription in E. coli. This inhibition can be relieved by adding lactose or isopropyl-β-D-thiogalactopyranoside (IPTG).
  10461..10482   +  protein_bind   CAP binding site: CAP binding activates transcription in the presence of cAMP. E. coli catabolite activator protein
  10497..10527   +  promoter       lac promoter: promoter for the E. coli lac operon
  10531..10553   +  protein_bind   lac operator (fragment): The lac repressor binds to the lac operator to inhibit transcription in E. coli. This inhibition can be relieved by adding lactose or isopropyl-β-D-thiogalactopyranoside (IPTG). lac repressor encoded by lacI
  10585..10668   +  polyA_signal   SV40 poly(A) signal (fragment): SV40 polyadenylation signal
  10835..329     +  CDS            nef (fragment) (across the origin): NEF_HV1BR - Experimental evidence at protein level: Swiss-Prot protein existence level 1. Extracellular Nef protein targets CD4(+) T-lymphocytes for apoptosis by interacting with CXCR4 surface receptors (PubMed:14990729). From Human immunodeficiency virus type 1 group M subtype B (isolate BRU/LAI) (HIV-1).
>Addgene plasmid #75381 | pHAGE-TO-dCas9 | addgene full sequence | sequence record 241942 | Addgene NGS Result
TGGAAGGGCTAATTCACTCCCAAAGAAGACAAGATATCCTTGATCTGTGGATCTACCACACACAAGGCTA
CTTCCCTGATTAGCAGAACTACACACCAGGGCCAGGGGTCAGATATCCACTGACCTTTGGATGGTGCTAC
AAGCTAGTACCAGTTGAGCCAGATAAGGTAGAAGAGGCCAATAAAGGAGAGAACACCAGCTTGTTACACC
CTGTGAGCCTGCATGGGATGGATGACCCGGAGAGAGAAGTGTTAGAGTGGAGGTTTGACAGCCGCCTAGC
ATTTCATCACGTGGCCCGAGAGCTGCATCCGGAGTACTTCAAGAACTGCTGATATCGAGCTTGCTACAAG
GGACTTTCCGCTGGGGACTTTCCAGGGAGGCGTGGCCTGGGCGGGACTGGGGAGTGGCGAGCCCTCAGAT
CCTGCATATAAGCAGCTGCTTTTTGCCTGTACTGGGTCTCTCTGGTTAGACCAGATCTGAGCCTGGGAGC
TCTCTGGCTAACTAGGGAACCCACTGCTTAAGCCTCAATAAAGCTTGCCTTGAGTGCTTCAAGTAGTGTG
TGCCCGTCTGTTGTGTGACTCTGGTAACTAGAGATCCCTCAGACCCTTTTAGTCAGTGTGGAAAATCTCT
AGCAGTGGCGCCCGAACAGGGACTTGAAAGCGAAAGGGAAACCAGAGGAGCTCTCTCGACGCAGGACTCG
GCTTGCTGAAGCGCGCACGGCAAGAGGCGAGGGGCGGCGACTGGTGAGTACGCCAAAAATTTTGACTAGC
GGAGGCTAGAAGGAGAGAGATGGGTGCGAGAGCGTCAGTATTAAGCGGGGGAGAATTAGATCGCGATGGG
AAAAAATTCGGTTAAGGCCAGGGGGAAAGAAAAAATATAAATTAAAACATATAGTATGGGCAAGCAGGGA
GCTAGAACGATTCGCAGTTAATCCTGGCCTGTTAGAAACATCAGAAGGCTGTAGACAAATACTGGGACAG
CTACAACCATCCCTTCAGACAGGATCAGAAGAACTTAGATCATTATATAATACAGTAGCAACCCTCTATT
GTGTGCATCAAAGGATAGAGATAAAAGACACCAAGGAAGCTTTAGACAAGATAGAGGAAGAGCAAAACAA
AAGTAAGACCACCGCACAGCAAGCGGCCGGCCGCTGATCTTCAGACCTGGAGGAGGAGATATGAGGGACA
ATTGGAGAAGTGAATTATATAAATATAAAGTAGTAAAAATTGAACCATTAGGAGTAGCACCCACCAAGGC
AAAGAGAAGAGTGGTGCAGAGAGAAAAAAGAGCAGTGGGAATAGGAGCTTTGTTCCTTGGGTTCTTGGGA
GCAGCAGGAAGCACTATGGGCGCAGCGTCAATGACGCTGACGGTACAGGCCAGACAATTATTGTCTGGTA
TAGTGCAGCAGCAGAACAATTTGCTGAGGGCTATTGAGGCGCAACAGCATCTGTTGCAACTCACAGTCTG
GGGCATCAAGCAGCTCCAGGCAAGAATCCTGGCTGTGGAAAGATACCTAAAGGATCAACAGCTCCTGGGG
ATTTGGGGTTGCTCTGGAAAACTCATTTGCACCACTGCTGTGCCTTGGAATGCTAGTTGGAGTAATAAAT
CTCTGGAACAGATTTGGAATCACACGACCTGGATGGAGTGGGACAGAGAAATTAACAATTACACAAGCTT
AATACACTCCTTAATTGAAGAATCGCAAAACCAGCAAGAAAAGAATGAACAAGAATTATTGGAATTAGAT
AAATGGGCAAGTTTGTGGAATTGGTTTAACATAACAAATTGGCTGTGGTATATAAAATTATTCATAATGA
TAGTAGGAGGCTTGGTAGGTTTAAGAATAGTTTTTGCTGTACTTTCTATAGTGAATAGAGTTAGGCAGGG
ATATTCACCATTATCGTTTCAGACCCACCTCCCAACCCCGAGGGGACCCGACAGGCCCGAAGGAATAGAA
GAAGAAGGTGGAGAGAGAGACAGAGACAGATCCATTCGATTAGTGAACGGATCTCGACGGTATCGCCGAA
TTGACAAATGGCAGTATTCATCCACAATTTTAAAAGAAAAGGGGGGATTGGGGGGTACAGTGCAGGGGAA
AGAATAGTAGACATAATAGCAACAGACATACAAACTAAAGAATTACAAAAACAAATTACAAAAATTCAAA
ATTTTCGGGTTTATTACAGGGACAGCAGAGATCCAGTTTGGACTAGCGATGCTAGCTGATGCGGGCCCTA
GTTATTAATAGTAATCAATTACGGGGTCATTAGTTCATAGCCCATATATGGAGTTCCGCGTTACATAACT
TACGGTAAATGGCCCGCCTGGCTGACCGCCCAACGACCCCCGCCCATTGACGTCAATAATGACGTATGTT
CCCATAGTAACGCCAATAGGGACTTTCCATTGACGTCAATGGGTGGAGTATTTACGGTAAACTGCCCACT
TGGCAGTACATCAAGTGTATCATATGCCAAGTACGCCCCCTATTGACGTCAATGACGGTAAATGGCCCGC
CTGGCATTATGCCCAGTACATGACCTTATGGGACTTTCCTACTTGGCAGTACATCTACGTATTAGTCATC
GCTATTACCATGGTGATGCGGTTTTGGCAGTACATCAATGGGCGTGGATAGCGGTTTGACTCACGGGGAT
TTCCAAGTCTCCACCCCATTGACGTCAATGGGAGTTTGTTTTGGCACCAAAATCAACGGGACTTTCCAAA
ATGTCGTAACAACTCCGCCCCATTGACGCAAATGGGCGGTAGGCGTGTACGGTGGGAGGTCTATATAAGC
AGAGCTCTCCCTATCAGTGATAGAGATCTCCCTATCAGTGATAGAGATCGTCGACGAGCTCGTTTAGTGA
ACCGTCAGATCGCCTGGAGACGCCATCCACGCTGTTTTGACCTCCATAGAAGACACCGGGACCGATCCAG
CCTACCGGTTAAGGTGAACGCGTGCAGGCTGGCGCCACCATGGCCCCTAAAAAGAAACGCAAGGTCGAAT
TCGGAAGCGGAAGCGACAAGAAGTACTCCATTGGGCTCGCTATCGGTACCAACAGCGTCGGCTGGGCCGT
CATTACGGACGAGTACAAGGTGCCGAGCAAAAAATTCAAAGTTCTGGGCAATACCGATCGCCACAGCATA
AAGAAGAACCTCATTGGAGCCCTCCTGTTCGACTCCGGGGAGACGGCCGAAGCCACGCGGCTCAAAAGAA
CAGCACGGCGCAGATATACCCGCAGAAAGAATCGGATCTGCTACCTGCAGGAGATCTTTAGTAATGAGAT
GGCTAAGGTGGATGACTCTTTCTTCCATAGGCTGGAGGAGTCCTTTTTGGTGGAGGAGGATAAAAAGCAC
GAGCGCCACCCAATCTTTGGCAATATCGTGGACGAGGTGGCGTACCATGAAAAGTACCCAACCATATATC
ATCTGAGGAAGAAGCTGGTAGACAGTACTGATAAGGCTGACTTGCGGTTGATCTATCTCGCGCTGGCGCA
CATGATCAAATTTCGGGGACACTTCCTCATCGAGGGGGACCTGAACCCAGACAACAGCGATGTCGACAAA
CTCTTTATCCAACTGGTTCAGACTTACAATCAGCTTTTCGAGGAGAACCCGATCAACGCATCCGGCGTTG
ACGCCAAAGCAATCCTGAGCGCTAGGCTGTCCAAATCCCGGCGGCTCGAAAACCTCATCGCACAGCTCCC
TGGGGAGAAGAAGAACGGCCTGTTTGGTAATCTTATCGCCCTGTCACTCGGGCTGACCCCCAACTTTAAA
TCTAACTTCGACCTGGCCGAAGATGCCAAGCTGCAACTGAGCAAAGACACCTACGATGATGATCTCGACA
ATCTGCTGGCCCAGATCGGCGACCAGTACGCAGACCTTTTTTTGGCGGCAAAGAACCTGTCAGACGCCAT
TCTGCTGAGTGATATTCTGCGAGTGAACACGGAGATCACCAAAGCTCCGCTGAGCGCTAGTATGATCAAG
CGCTATGATGAGCACCACCAAGACTTGACTTTGCTGAAGGCCCTTGTCAGACAGCAACTGCCTGAGAAGT
ACAAGGAAATTTTCTTCGATCAGTCTAAAAATGGCTACGCCGGATACATTGACGGCGGAGCAAGCCAGGA
GGAATTTTACAAATTTATTAAGCCCATCTTGGAAAAAATGGACGGCACCGAGGAGCTGCTGGTAAAGCTG
AACAGAGAAGATCTGTTGCGCAAACAGCGCACTTTCGACAATGGAAGCATCCCCCACCAGATTCACCTGG
GCGAACTGCACGCTATCCTCAGGCGGCAAGAGGATTTCTACCCCTTTTTGAAAGATAACAGGGAAAAGAT
TGAGAAAATCCTCACATTTCGGATACCCTACTATGTAGGCCCCCTCGCTCGGGGAAATTCCAGATTCGCG
TGGATGACTCGCAAATCAGAAGAGACCATCACTCCCTGGAACTTCGAGGAAGTCGTGGATAAGGGGGCCT
CTGCCCAGTCCTTCATCGAAAGGATGACTAACTTTGATAAAAATCTGCCTAACGAAAAGGTGCTTCCTAA
ACACTCTCTGCTGTACGAGTACTTCACAGTTTATAACGAGCTCACCAAGGTCAAATACGTCACAGAAGGG
ATGAGAAAGCCAGCATTCCTGTCTGGAGAGCAGAAGAAAGCTATCGTGGACCTCCTCTTCAAGACGAACC
GGAAAGTTACCGTGAAACAGCTCAAAGAAGACTATTTCAAAAAGATTGAATGTTTCGACTCTGTTGAAAT
CAGCGGAGTGGAGGATCGCTTCAACGCATCCCTGGGAACGTATCACGATCTCCTGAAAATCATTAAAGAC
AAGGACTTCCTGGACAATGAGGAGAACGAGGACATTCTTGAGGACATTGTCCTCACCCTTACGTTGTTTG
AAGATAGGGAGATGATTGAAGAACGCTTGAAAACTTACGCTCATCTCTTCGACGACAAAGTCATGAAACA
GCTCAAGAGACGCCGATATACAGGATGGGGGCGGCTGTCAAGAAAACTGATCAATGGCATCCGAGACAAG
CAGAGTGGAAAGACAATCCTGGATTTTCTTAAGTCCGATGGATTTGCCAACCGGAACTTCATGCAGTTGA
TCCATGATGACTCTCTCACCTTTAAGGAGGACATCCAGAAAGCACAAGTTTCTGGCCAGGGGGACAGTCT
TCACGAGCACATCGCTAATCTTGCAGGTAGCCCAGCTATCAAAAAGGGAATACTGCAGACCGTTAAGGTC
GTGGATGAACTCGTCAAAGTAATGGGAAGGCATAAGCCCGAGAATATCGTTATCGAGATGGCCCGAGAGA
ACCAAACTACCCAGAAGGGACAGAAGAACAGTAGGGAAAGGATGAAGAGGATTGAAGAGGGTATAAAAGA
ACTGGGGTCCCAAATCCTTAAGGAACACCCAGTTGAAAACACCCAGCTTCAGAATGAGAAGCTCTACCTG
TACTACCTGCAGAACGGCAGGGACATGTACGTGGATCAGGAACTGGACATCAACCGGTTGTCCGACTACG
ACGTGGATGCTATCGTGCCCCAAAGCTTTCTCAAAGATGATTCTATTGATAATAAAGTGTTGACAAGATC
CGATAAAAATAGAGGGAAGAGTGATAACGTCCCCTCAGAAGAAGTTGTCAAGAAAATGAAAAATTATTGG
CGGCAGCTGCTGAACGCCAAACTGATCACACAACGGAAGTTCGATAATCTGACTAAGGCTGAACGAGGTG
GCCTGTCTGAGTTGGATAAAGCCGGCTTCATCAAAAGGCAGCTTGTTGAGACACGCCAGATCACCAAGCA
CGTGGCCCAAATTCTCGATTCACGCATGAACACCAAGTACGATGAAAATGACAAACTGATTCGAGAGGTG
AAAGTTATTACTCTGAAGTCTAAGCTGGTCTCAGATTTCAGAAAGGACTTTCAGTTTTATAAGGTGAGAG
AGATCAACAATTACCACCATGCGCATGATGCCTACCTGAATGCAGTGGTAGGCACTGCACTTATCAAAAA
ATATCCCAAGCTGGAATCTGAATTTGTTTACGGAGACTATAAAGTGTACGATGTTAGGAAAATGATCGCA
AAGTCTGAGCAGGAAATAGGCAAGGCCACCGCTAAGTACTTCTTTTACAGCAATATTATGAATTTTTTCA
AGACCGAGATTACACTGGCCAATGGAGAGATTCGGAAGCGACCACTTATCGAAACAAACGGAGAAACAGG
AGAAATCGTGTGGGACAAGGGTAGGGATTTCGCGACAGTCCGCAAGGTCCTGTCCATGCCGCAGGTGAAC
ATCGTTAAAAAGACCGAAGTACAGACCGGAGGCTTCTCCAAGGAAAGTATCCTCCCGAAAAGGAACAGCG
ACAAGCTGATCGCACGCAAAAAAGATTGGGACCCCAAGAAATACGGCGGATTCGATTCTCCTACAGTCGC
TTACAGTGTACTGGTTGTGGCCAAAGTGGAGAAAGGGAAGTCTAAAAAACTCAAAAGCGTCAAGGAACTG
CTGGGCATCACAATCATGGAGCGATCCAGCTTCGAGAAAAACCCCATCGACTTTCTCGAAGCGAAAGGAT
ATAAAGAGGTCAAAAAAGACCTCATCATTAAGCTGCCCAAGTACTCTCTCTTTGAGCTTGAAAACGGCCG
GAAACGAATGCTCGCTAGTGCGGGCGAGCTGCAGAAAGGTAACGAGCTGGCACTGCCCTCTAAATACGTT
AATTTCTTGTATCTGGCCAGCCACTATGAAAAGCTCAAAGGGTCTCCCGAAGATAATGAGCAGAAGCAGC
TGTTCGTGGAACAACACAAACACTACCTTGATGAGATCATCGAGCAAATAAGCGAGTTCTCCAAAAGAGT
GATCCTCGCCGACGCTAACCTCGATAAGGTGCTTTCTGCTTACAATAAGCACAGGGATAAGCCCATCAGG
GAGCAGGCAGAAAACATTATCCACTTGTTTACTCTGACCAACTTGGGCGCGCCTGCAGCCTTCAAGTACT
TCGACACCACCATAGACAGAAAGCGGTACACCTCTACAAAGGAGGTCCTGGACGCCACACTGATTCATCA
GTCAATTACGGGGCTCTATGAAACAAGAATCGACCTCTCTCAGCTCGGTGGAGACGGCTCTACTAGTGGC
TCTCCCAAGAAGAAGAGGAAGGTAGGATCCGGATCTGGCGGCCGCTCTGGCATCGATGGGAGCCTCGAGT
AGGGTAATCTAGATAATCAACCTCTGGATTACAAAATTTGTGAAAGATTGACTGGTATTCTTAACTATGT
TGCTCCTTTTACGCTATGTGGATACGCTGCTTTAATGCCTTTGTATCATGCTATTGCTTCCCGTATGGCT
TTCATTTTCTCCTCCTTGTATAAATCCTGGTTGCTGTCTCTTTATGAGGAGTTGTGGCCCGTTGTCAGGC
AACGTGGCGTGGTGTGCACTGTGTTTGCTGACGCAACCCCCACTGGTTGGGGCATTGCCACCACCTGTCA
GCTCCTTTCCGGGACTTTCGCTTTCCCCCTCCCTATTGCCACGGCGGAACTCATCGCCGCCTGCCTTGCC
CGCTGCTGGACAGGGGCTCGGCTGTTGGGCACTGACAATTCCGTGGTGTTGTCGGGGAAATCATCGTCCT
TTCCTTGGCTGCTCGCCTGTGTTGCCACCTGGATTCTGCGCGGGACGTCCTTCTGCTACGTCCCTTCGGC
CCTCAATCCAGCGGACCTTCCTTCCCGCGGCCTGCTGCCGGCTCTGCGGCCTCTTCCGCGTCTTCGCCTT
CGCCCTCAGACGAGTCGGATCTCCCTTTGGGCCGCCTCCCCGCCTGAGATCCTTTAAGACCAATGACTTA
CAAGGCAGCTGTAGATCTTAGCCACTTTTTAAAAGAAAAGGGGGGACTGGAAGGGCTAATTCACTCCCAA
CGAAGACAAGATCTGCTTTTTGCTTGTACTGGGTCTCTCTGGTTAGACCAGATCTGAGCCTGGGAGCTCT
CTGGCTAACTAGGGAACCCACTGCTTAAGCCTCAATAAAGCTTGCCTTGAGTGCTTCAAGTAGTGTGTGC
CCGTCTGTTGTGTGACTCTGGTAACTAGAGATCCCTCAGACCCTTTTAGTCAGTGTGGAAAATCTCTAGC
AGTAGTAGTTCATGTCATCTTATTATTCAGTATTTATAACTTGCAAAGAAATGAATATCAGAGAGTGAGA
GGCCCGGGTTAATTAAGGAAAGGGCTAGATCATTCTTGAAGACGAAAGGGCCTCGTGATACGCCTATTTT
TATAGGTTAATGTCATGATAATAATGGTTTCTTAGACGTCAGGTGGCACTTTTCGGGGAAATGTGCGCGG
AACCCCTATTTGTTTATTTTTCTAAATACATTCAAATATGTATCCGCTCATGAGACAATAACCCTGATAA
ATGCTTCAATAATATTGAAAAAGGAAGAGTATGAGTATTCAACATTTCCGTGTCGCCCTTATTCCCTTTT
TTGCGGCATTTTGCCTTCCTGTTTTTGCTCACCCAGAAACGCTGGTGAAAGTAAAAGATGCTGAAGATCA
GTTGGGTGCACGAGTGGGTTACATCGAACTGGATCTCAACAGCGGTAAGATCCTTGAGAGTTTTCGCCCC
GAAGAACGTTTTCCAATGATGAGCACTTTTAAAGTTCTGCTATGTGGCGCGGTATTATCCCGTGTTGACG
CCGGGCAAGAGCAACTCGGTCGCCGCATACACTATTCTCAGAATGACTTGGTTGAGTACTCACCAGTCAC
AGAAAAGCATCTTACGGATGGCATGACAGTAAGAGAATTATGCAGTGCTGCCATAACCATGAGTGATAAC
ACTGCGGCCAACTTACTTCTGACAACGATCGGAGGACCGAAGGAGCTAACCGCTTTTTTGCACAACATGG
GGGATCATGTAACTCGCCTTGATCGTTGGGAACCGGAGCTGAATGAAGCCATACCAAACGACGAGCGTGA
CACCACGATGCCTGTAGCAATGGCAACAACGTTGCGCAAACTATTAACTGGCGAACTACTTACTCTAGCT
TCCCGGCAACAATTAATAGACTGGATGGAGGCGGATAAAGTTGCAGGACCACTTCTGCGCTCGGCCCTTC
CGGCTGGCTGGTTTATTGCTGATAAATCTGGAGCCGGTGAGCGTGGGTCTCGCGGTATCATTGCAGCACT
GGGGCCAGATGGTAAGCCCTCCCGTATCGTAGTTATCTACACGACGGGGAGTCAGGCAACTATGGATGAA
CGAAATAGACAGATCGCTGAGATAGGTGCCTCACTGATTAAGCATTGGTAACTGTCAGACCAAGTTTACT
CATATATACTTTAGATTGATTTAAAACTTCATTTTTAATTTAAAAGGATCTAGGTGAAGATCCTTTTTGA
TAATCTCATGACCAAAATCCCTTAACGTGAGTTTTCGTTCCACTGAGCGTCAGACCCCGTAGAAAAGATC
AAAGGATCTTCTTGAGATCCTTTTTTTCTGCGCGTAATCTGCTGCTTGCAAACAAAAAAACCACCGCTAC
CAGCGGTGGTTTGTTTGCCGGATCAAGAGCTACCAACTCTTTTTCCGAAGGTAACTGGCTTCAGCAGAGC
GCAGATACCAAATACTGTTCTTCTAGTGTAGCCGTAGTTAGGCCACCACTTCAAGAACTCTGTAGCACCG
CCTACATACCTCGCTCTGCTAATCCTGTTACCAGTGGCTGCTGCCAGTGGCGATAAGTCGTGTCTTACCG
GGTTGGACTCAAGACGATAGTTACCGGATAAGGCGCAGCGGTCGGGCTGAACGGGGGGTTCGTGCACACA
GCCCAGCTTGGAGCGAACGACCTACACCGAACTGAGATACCTACAGCGTGAGCTATGAGAAAGCGCCACG
CTTCCCGAAGGGAGAAAGGCGGACAGGTATCCGGTAAGCGGCAGGGTCGGAACAGGAGAGCGCACGAGGG
AGCTTCCAGGGGGAAACGCCTGGTATCTTTATAGTCCTGTCGGGTTTCGCCACCTCTGACTTGAGCGTCG
ATTTTTGTGATGCTCGTCAGGGGGGCGGAGCCTATGGAAAAACGCCAGCAACGCGGCCTTTTTACGGTTC
CTGGCCTTTTGCTGGCCTTTTGCTCACATGTTCTTTCCTGCGTTATCCCCTGATTCTGTGGATAACCGTA
TTACCGCCTTTGAGTGAGCTGATACCGCTCGCCGCAGCCGAACGACCGAGCGCAGCGAGTCAGTGAGCGA
GGAAGCGGAAGAGCGCCCAATACGCAAACCGCCTCTCCCCGCGCGTTGGCCGATTCATTAATGCAGCAAG
CTCATGGCTGACTAATTTTTTTTATTTATGCAGAGGCCGAGGCCGCCTCGGCCTCTGAGCTATTCCAGAA
GTAGTGAGGAGGCTTTTTTGGAGGCCTAGGCTTTTGCAAAAAGCTCCCCGTGGCACGACAGGTTTCCCGA
CTGGAAAGCGGGCAGTGAGCGCAACGCAATTAATGTGAGTTAGCTCACTCATTAGGCACCCCAGGCTTTA
CACTTTATGCTTCCGGCTCGTATGTTGTGTGGAATTGTGAGCGGATAACAATTTCACACAGGAAACAGCT
ATGACATGATTACGAATTTCACAAATAAAGCATTTTTTTCACTGCATTCTAGTTGTGGTTTGTCCAAACT
CATCAATGTATCTTATCATGTCTGGATCAACTGGATAACTCAAGCTAACCAAAATCATCCCAAACTTCCC
ACCCCATACCCTATTACCACTGCCAATTACCTGTGGTTTCATTTACTCTAAACCTGTGATTCCTCTGAAT
TATTTTCATTTTAAAGAAATTGTATTTGTTAAATATGTACTACAAACTTAGTAGT
