>Addgene plasmid #75381 | pHAGE-TO-dCas9 | addgene partial sequence | sequence record 146656 | CMV-F 5'-CGCAAATGGGCGGTAGGCGTG-3'
GAGATCTCCCTATCAGTGATAGAGATCGTCGACGAGCTCGTTTAGTGAACCGTCAGATCGCCTGGAGACG
CCATCCACGCTGTTTTGACCTCCATAGAAGACACCGGGACCGATCCAGCCTACCGGTTAAGGTGAACGCG
TGCAGGCTGGCGCCACCATGGCCCCTAAAAAGAAACGCAAGGTCGAATTCGGAAGCGGAAGCGACAAGAA
GTACTCCATTGGGCTCGCTATCGGTACCAACAGCGTCGGCTGGGCCGTCATTACGGACGAGTACAAGGTG
CCGAGCAAAAAATTCAAAGTTCTGGGCAATACCGATCGCCACAGCATAAAGAAGAACCTCATTGGAGCCC
TCCTGTTCGACTCCGGGGAGACGGCCGAAGCCACGCGGCTCAAAAGAACAGCACGGCGCAGATATACCCG
CAGAAAGAATCGGATCTGCTACCTGCAGGAGATCTTTAGTAATGAGATGGCTAAGGTGGATGACTCTTTC
TTCCATAGGCTGGAGGAGTCCTTTTTGGTGGAGGAGGATAAAAAGCACGAGCGCCACCCAATCTTTGGCA
ATATCGTGGACGAGGTGGCGTACCATGAAAAGTACCCAACCATATATCATCTGAGGAAGAAGCTGGTAGA
CAGTACTGATAAGGCTGACTTGCGGTTGATCTATCTCGCGCTGGCGCACATGATCAAATTTCGGGGACAC
TTCCTCATCGAGGGGGACCTGAACCCAGACAACAGCGATGTCGACAAACTCT
