>Addgene plasmid #75381 | pHAGE-TO-dCas9 | addgene partial sequence | sequence record 146798 | WPRE-R 5'-CATAGCGTAAAAGGAGCAACA-3'
GATTATCTAGATTACCCTACTCGAGGCTCCCATCGATGCCAGAGCGGCCGCCAGATCCGGATCCTACCTT
CCTCTTCTTCTTGGGAGAGCCACTAGTAGAGCCGTCTCCACCGAGCTGAGAGAGGTCGATTCTTGTTTCA
TAGAGCCCCGTAATTGACTGATGAATCAGTGTGGCGTCCAGGACCTCCTTTGTAGAGGTGTACCGCTTTC
TGTCTATGGTGGTGTCGAAGTACTTGAAGGCTGCAGGCGCGCCCAAGTTGGTCAGAGTAAACAAGTGGAT
AATGTTTTCTGCCTGCTCCCTGATGGGCTTATCCCTGTGCTTATTGTAAGCAGAAAGCACCTTATCGAGG
TTAGCGTCGGCGAGGATCACTCTTTTGGAGAACTCGCTTATTTGCTCGATGATCTCATCAAGGTAGTGTT
TGTGTTGTTCCACGAACAGCTGCTTCTGCTCATTATCTTCGGGAGACCCTTTGAGCTTTTCATAGTGGCT
GGCCAGATACAAGAAATTAACGTATTTAGAGGGCAGTGCCAGCTCGTTACCTTTCTGCAGCTCGCCCGCA
CTAGCGAGCATTCGTTTCCGGCCGTTTTCAAGCTCAAAGAGAGAGTACTTGGGCAGCTTAATGATGAGGT
CTTTTTTGACCTCTTTATATCCTTTCGCTTCGAGA
